Addgene plasmid #106867: gh268
Purpose: expression of gRNA targeting ALG14
Depositing lab: Eric-Paul Bennett. Depositing organization: University of Copenhagen. Publication: A validated gRNA library for CRISPR/Cas9 targeting of the human glycosyltransferase genome. Narimatsu Y, Joshi HJ, Zhang Y, Gomes C, Chen YH, Lorenzetti F, Furukawa S, Schjoldager K, Hansen L, Clausen H, Bennett EP, Wandall HH. Glycobiology. 2018 Jan 5. pii: 4791732. doi: 10.1093/glycob/cwx101. PubMed 29315387.
Backbone
  Vector backbone: EPB104
  Backbone manufacturer: Eric-Paul Bennett (Addgene plasmid # 68369)
  Backbone size w/o insert (bp): 2376
  Vector type: Mammalian Expression
Growth in bacteria
  Bacterial resistance: Ampicillin, 100 μg/mL
  Growth temperature: 37°C
  Growth strain: DH5alpha
  Copy number: High Copy
Gene/Insert
  Gene/Insert name: ALG14
  gRNA/shRNA sequence: AAGATACTGAGAGACTCCCG
  Species: H. sapiens (human)
  Entrez Gene: ALG14 (a.k.a. CMS15)
  Cloning method: Restriction Enzyme; 5′ cloning site unknown (unknown if destroyed); 3′ cloning site unknown (unknown if destroyed)
  Sequencing primers: 5′ T7NP
Terms and licenses: Academic/Nonprofit Terms; Industry Terms: Not Available to Industry
How to cite: gh268 was a gift from Eric-Paul Bennett (Addgene plasmid # 106867 ; http://n2t.net/addgene:106867 ; RRID:Addgene_106867)
