[The description below was written by a language model from this plasmid's Addgene catalogue record and pLannotate feature annotations shown in this document.]
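Description:
gh268 is a small mammalian guide RNA expression plasmid (sequenced at about 2.7 kb) built on the EPB104 backbone, carrying a single gRNA directed against human ALG14, a gene also known by the alias CMS15. It comes from a validated gRNA collection designed for CRISPR/Cas9 targeting of the human glycosyltransferase genes. The plasmid is propagated in E. coli as a high-copy construct through a ColE1/pUC-type origin, with selection by ampicillin through the β-lactamase gene and its native bla promoter.

The functional cassette is compact. A human U6 promoter, recognised by RNA polymerase III, sits at the start of the annotated sequence and is followed after a short gap by the Streptococcus pyogenes Cas9 gRNA scaffold. That unannotated gap is the expected position of the 20-nucleotide ALG14 targeting spacer, so transcription should yield a complete single guide RNA. The plasmid encodes no Cas9 and carries no mammalian selection marker or reporter, so the nuclease must be supplied separately, for example from a co-transfected plasmid or a Cas9-expressing cell line. The insert was cloned with restriction enzymes, although the sites used are not recorded.

The remaining annotations are short fragments of lacI, an RSF origin, an M13 origin and lacZα, which appear to be non-functional remnants of the parental cloning vector. A T7 promoter lies just upstream of the U6 promoter on the circular map and probably serves as the priming site for sequence verification. The construct is used for transient gRNA delivery to knock out or edit ALG14 in human cells.
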