Features (pLannotate 1.2.2; 10 found; start..end, strand, type, name):
      1..241     +  promoter       U6 promoter: RNA polymerase III promoter for human U6 snRNA
    271..346     +  misc_RNA       gRNA scaffold: guide RNA scaffold for the Streptococcus pyogenes CRISPR/Cas9 system
    393..440     -  CDS            lacI (fragment): lac repressor; lacI; The lac repressor binds to the lac operator to inhibit transcription in E. coli. This inhibition can be relieved by adding lactose or isopropyl-β-D-thiogalactopyranoside (IPTG).
    477..517     -  rep_origin     RSF ori (fragment): Plasmids containing the RSF 1030 origin of replication can be propagated in E. coli cells that contain additional plasmids with compatible origins.
    595..1183    -  rep_origin     ori: high-copy-number ColE1/pMB1/pBR322/pUC origin of replication
   1354..2214    -  CDS            AmpR: β-lactamase; bla; confers resistance to ampicillin, carbenicillin, and related antibiotics
   2215..2319    -  promoter       AmpR promoter: bla
   2345..2476    -  rep_origin     M13 ori (fragment): M13 bacteriophage origin of replication; arrow indicates direction of (+) strand synthesis
   2497..2653    -  CDS            lacZα (fragment): LacZα fragment of β-galactosidase; lacZ fragment
   2662..2680    +  promoter       T7 promoter: promoter for bacteriophage T7 RNA polymerase
>Addgene plasmid #106867 | gh268 | addgene full sequence | sequence record 242872 | Addgene NGS Result
GAGGGCCTATTTCCCATGATTCCTTCATATTTGCATATACGATACAAGGCTGTTAGAGAGATAATTGGAA
TTAATTTGACTGTAAACACAAAGATATTAGTACAAAATACGTGACGTAGAAAGTAATAATTTCTTGGGTA
GTTTGCAGTTTTAAAATTATGTTTTAAAATGGACTATCATATGCTTACCGTAACTTGAAAGTATTTCGAT
TTCTTGGCTTTATATATCTTGTGGAAAGGACGAAACACCGAAGATACTGAGAGACTCCCGGTTTTAGAGC
TAGAAATAGCAAGTTAAAATAAGGCTAGTCCGTTATCAACTTGAAAAAGTGGCACCGAGTCGGTGCTTTT
TTTGGTACCTGGAGCACAAGACTGGCCTCATGGGCCTTCCGCTCACTGCCCGCTTTCCAGTCGGGAAACC
TGTCGTGCCAGCTGCATTAACATGGTCATAGCTGTTTCCTTGCGTATTGGGCGCTCTCCGCTTCCTCGCT
CACTGACTCGCTGCGCTCGGTCGTTCGGGTAAAGCCTGGGGTGCCTAATGAGCAAAAGGCCAGCAAAAGG
CCAGGAACCGTAAAAAGGCCGCGTTGCTGGCGTTTTTCCATAGGCTCCGCCCCCCTGACGAGCATCACAA
AAATCGACGCTCAAGTCAGAGGTGGCGAAACCCGACAGGACTATAAAGATACCAGGCGTTTCCCCCTGGA
AGCTCCCTCGTGCGCTCTCCTGTTCCGACCCTGCCGCTTACCGGATACCTGTCCGCCTTTCTCCCTTCGG
GAAGCGTGGCGCTTTCTCATAGCTCACGCTGTAGGTATCTCAGTTCGGTGTAGGTCGTTCGCTCCAAGCT
GGGCTGTGTGCACGAACCCCCCGTTCAGCCCGACCGCTGCGCCTTATCCGGTAACTATCGTCTTGAGTCC
AACCCGGTAAGACACGACTTATCGCCACTGGCAGCAGCCACTGGTAACAGGATTAGCAGAGCGAGGTATG
TAGGCGGTGCTACAGAGTTCTTGAAGTGGTGGCCTAACTACGGCTACACTAGAAGAACAGTATTTGGTAT
CTGCGCTCTGCTGAAGCCAGTTACCTTCGGAAAAAGAGTTGGTAGCTCTTGATCCGGCAAACAAACCACC
GCTGGTAGCGGTGGTTTTTTTGTTTGCAAGCAGCAGATTACGCGCAGAAAAAAAGGATCTCAAGAAGATC
CTTTGATCTTTTCTACGGGGTCTGACGCTCAGTGGAACGAAAACTCACGTTAAGGGATTTTGGTCATGAG
ATTATCAAAAAGGATCTTCACCTAGATCCTTTTAAATTAAAAATGAAGTTTTAAATCAATCTAAAGTATA
TATGAGTAAACTTGGTCTGACAGTTACCAATGCTTAATCAGTGAGGCACCTATCTCAGCGATCTGTCTAT
TTCGTTCATCCATAGTTGCCTGACTCCCCGTCGTGTAGATAACTACGATACGGGAGGGCTTACCATCTGG
CCCCAGTGCTGCAATGATACCGCGAGAACCACGCTCACCGGCTCCAGATTTATCAGCAATAAACCAGCCA
GCCGGAAGGGCCGAGCGCAGAAGTGGTCCTGCAACTTTATCCGCCTCCATCCAGTCTATTAATTGTTGCC
GGGAAGCTAGAGTAAGTAGTTCGCCAGTTAATAGTTTGCGCAACGTTGTTGCCATTGCTACAGGCATCGT
GGTGTCACGCTCGTCGTTTGGTATGGCTTCATTCAGCTCCGGTTCCCAACGATCAAGGCGAGTTACATGA
TCCCCCATGTTGTGCAAAAAAGCGGTTAGCTCCTTCGGTCCTCCGATCGTTGTCAGAAGTAAGTTGGCCG
CAGTGTTATCACTCATGGTTATGGCAGCACTGCATAATTCTCTTACTGTCATGCCATCCGTAAGATGCTT
TTCTGTGACTGGTGAGTACTCAACCAAGTCATTCTGAGAATAGTGTATGCGGCGACCGAGTTGCTCTTGC
CCGGCGTCAATACGGGATAATACCGCGCCACATAGCAGAACTTTAAAAGTGCTCATCATTGGAAAACGTT
CTTCGGGGCGAAAACTCTCAAGGATCTTACCGCTGTTGAGATCCAGTTCGATGTAACCCACTCGTGCACC
CAACTGATCTTCAGCATCTTTTACTTTCACCAGCGTTTCTGGGTGAGCAAAAACAGGAAGGCAAAATGCC
GCAAAAAAGGGAATAAGGGCGACACGGAAATGTTGAATACTCATACTCTTCCTTTTTCAATATTATTGAA
GCATTTATCAGGGTTATTGTCTCATGAGCGGATACATATTTGAATGTATTTAGAAAAATAAACAAATAGG
GGTTCCGCGCACATTTCCCCGAAAAGTGCCACCTAAATTGTAAGCGTTAATATTTTGTTAAAATTCGCGT
TAAATTTTTGTTAAATCAGCTCATTTTTTAACCAATAGGCCGAAATCGGCAAAATCCCTTATAAATCAAA
AGAATAGACCGAGATAGGGTTGAGTGGCCGCTACAGGGCGCTCCCATTCGCCATTCAGGCTGCGCAACTG
TTGGGAAGGGCGTTTCGGTGCGGGCCTCTTCGCTATTACGCCAGCTGGCGAAAGGGGGATGTGCTGCAAG
GCGATTAAGTTGGGTAACGCCAGGGTTTTCCCAGTCACGACGTTGTAAAACGACGGCCAGTGAGCGCGAC
GTAATACGACTCACTATAGGGCGAATTGGCGGAAGGCCGTCAAGGCCACGTGTCTTGTCCAGAGCTCGAT
ATCGAATTAATTC
